>Addgene plasmid #149154 | pGBW-m4046628 | depositor full sequence | sequence record 291607 | Full Sequence
GCGGCCGCCCCACACACCATAGCTTCAAAATGTTTCTACTCCTTTTTTACTCTTCCAGATTTTCTCGGAC
TCCGCGCATCGCCGTACCACTTCAAAACACCCAAGCACAGCATACTAAATTTCCCCTCTTTCTTCCTCTA
GGGTGTCGTTAATTACCCGTACTAAAGGTTTGGAAAAGAAAAAAGAGACCGCCTCGTTTCTTTTTCTTCG
TCGAAAAAGGCAATAAAAATTTTTATCACGTTTCTTTTTCTTGAAAATTTTTTTTTTTGATTTTTTTCTC
TTTCGATGACCTCCCATTGATATTTAAGTTAATAAACGGTCTTCAATTTCTCAAGTTTCAGTTTCATTTT
TCTTGTTCTATTACAACTTTTTTTACTTCTTGCTCATTAGAAAGAAAGCATAGCAATCTAATCTAAGTTT
TAATTACAAAATGAAAATTATTCTTTTCTTGGCACTGATAACACTCGCTACTTGTGAGCTTTATCACTAC
CAAGAGTGTGTTAGAGGTACAACAGTACTTTTAAAAGAACCTTGCTCTTCTGGAACATACGAGGGCAATT
CACCATTTCATCCTCTAGCTGATAACAAATTTGCACTGACTTGCTTTAGCACTCAATTTGCTTTTGCTTG
TCCTGACGGCGTAAAACACGTCTATCAGTTACGTGCCAGATCAGTTTCACCTAAACTGTTCATCAGACAA
GAGGAAGTTCAAGAACTTTACTCTCCAATTTTTCTTATTGTTGCGGCAATAGTGTTTATAACACTTTGCT
TCACACTCAAAAGAAAGACAGAATAAACAGGCCCCTTTTCCTTTGTCGATATCATGTAATTAGTTATGTC
ACGCTTACATTCACGCCCTCCTCCCACATCCGCTCTAACCGAAAAGGAAGGAGTTAGACAACCTGAAGTC
TAGGTCCCTATTTATTTTTTTTAATAGTTATGTTAGTATTAAGAACGTTATTTATATTTCAAATTTTTCT
TTTTTTTCTGTACAAAGCGGCCGCCGAACCACTAGTGCACTGCAGTACACGGTTTCCTTGAAATTTTTTT
GATTCGGTAATCTCCGAACAGAAGGAAGAACGAAGGAAGGAGCACAGACTTAGATTGGTATATATACGCA
TATGTAGTGTTGAAGAAACATGAAATTGCCCAGTATTCTTAACCCAACTGCACAGAACAAAAACGTGCAG
GAAACGAAGATAAATCATGTCGAAAGCTACATATAAGGAACGTGCTGCTACTCATCCTAGTCCTGTTGCT
GCCAAGCTATTTAATATCATGCACGAAAAGCAAACAAACTTGTGTGCTTCATTGGATGTTCGTACCACCA
AGGAATTACTGGAGTTAGTTGAAGCATTAGGTCCCAAAATTTGTTTACTAAAAACACATGTGGATATCTT
GACTGATTTTTCCATGGAGGGCACAGTTAAGCCGCTAAAGGCATTATCCGCCAAGTACAATTTTTTACTC
TTCGAGGACAGAAAATTTGCTGACATTGGTAATACAGTCAAATTGCAGTACTCTGCGGGTGTATACAGAA
TAGCAGAATGGGCAGACATTACGAATGCACACGGTGTGGTGGGCCCAGGTATTGTTAGCGGTTTGAAGCA
GGCGGCAGAAGAAGTAACAAAGGAACCTAGAGGCCTTTTGATGTTAGCAGAATTGTCATGCAAGGGCTCC
CTATCTACTGGAGAATATACTAAGGGTACTGTTGACATTGCGAAGAGCGACAAAGATTTTGTTATCGGCT
TTATTGCTCAAAGAGACATGGGTGGAAGAGATGAAGGTTACGATTGGTTGATTATGACACCCGGTGTGGG
TTTAGATGACAAGGGAGATGCATTGGGTCAACAGTATAGAACCGTGGATGATGTGGTTTCTACAGGATCT
GACATTATTATTGTTGGAAGAGGACTATTTGCAAAGGGAAGGGATGCTAAGGTAGAGGGTGAACGTTACA
GAAAAGCAGGCTGGGAAGCATATTTGAGAAGATGCGGCCAGCAAAACTAAAAAACTGTATTATAAGTAAA
TGCATGTATACTAAACTCACAAATTAGAGCTTCAATTTAATTATATCAGTTATTACCCGAGTAACGAAGC
ATCTGTGCTTCATTTTGTAGAACAAAAATGCAACGCGAGAGCGCTAATTTTTCAAACAAAGAATCTGAGC
TGCATTTTTACAGAACAGAAATGCAACGCGAAAGCGCTATTTTACCAACGAAGAATCTGTGCTTCATTTT
TGTAAAACAAAAATGCAACGCGAGAGCGCTAATTTTTCAAACAAAGAATCTGAGCTGCATTTTTACAGAA
CAGAAATGCAACGCGAGAGCGCTATTTTACCAACAAAGAATCTATACTTCTTTTTTGTTCTACAAAAATG
CATCCCGAGAGCGCTATTTTTCTAACAAAGCATCTTAGATTACTTTTTTTCTCCTTTGTGCGCTCTATAA
TGCAGTCTCTTGATAACTTTTTGCACTGTAGGTCCGTTAAGGTTAGAAGAAGGCTACTTTGGTGTCTATT
TTCTCTTCCATAAAAAAAGCCTGACTCCACTTCCCGCGTTTACTGATTACTAGCGAAGCTGCGGGTGCAT
TTTTTCAAGATAAAGGCATCCCCGATTATATTCTATACCGATGTGGATTGCGCATACTTTGTGAACAGAA
AGTGATAGCGTTGATGATTCTTCATTGGTCAGAAAATTATGAACGGTTTCTTCTATTTTGTCTCTATATA
CTACGTATAGGAAATGTTTACATTTTCGTATTGTTTTCGATTCACTCTATGAATAGTTCTTACTACAATT
TTTTTGTCTAAAGAGTAATACTAGAGATAAACATAAAAAATGTAGAGGTCGAGTTTAGATGCAAGTTCAA
GGAGCGAAAGGTGGATGGGTAGGTTATATAGGGATATAGCACAGAGATATATAGCAAAGAGATACTTTTG
AGCAATGTTTGTGGAAGCGGTATTCGCAATATTTTAGTAGCTCGTTACAGTCCGGTGCGTTTTTGGTTTT
TTGAAAGTGCGTCATCAGAGCGCTTTTGGTTTTCAAAAGCGCTCTGAAGTTCCTATACTTTCTAGCTAGA
GAATAGGAACTTCCCGAGCGGCCGCGTGTTACAAGCTTGACTCCAGCGTAACTGGACTGCAATCAACTCA
CTGGCTCACCTTCACGGGTGGGCCTTTCTTCGGTAGAAAATCAAAGGATCTTCTTGAGATCCTTTTTTTC
TGCGCGTAATCTGCTGCTTGCAAACAAAAAAACCACCGCTACCAGCGGTGGTTTGTTTGCCGGATCAAGA
GCTACCAACTCTTTTTCCGAGGTAACTGGCTTCAGCAGAGCGCAGATACCAAATACTGTTCTTCTAGTGT
AGCCGTAGTTAGGCCACCACTTCAAGAACTCTGTAGCACCGCCTACATACCTCGCTCTGCTAATCCTGTT
ACCAGTGGCTGCTGCCAGTGGCGATAAGTCGTGTCTTACCGGGTTGGACTCAAGACGATAGTTACCGGAT
AAGGCGCAGCGGTCGGGCTGAACGGGGGGTTCGTGCACACAGCCCAGCTTGGAGCGAACGACCTACACCG
AACTGAGATACCTACAGCGTGAGCTATGAGAAAGCGCCACGCTTCCCGAAGGGAGAAAGGCGGACAGGTA
TCCGGTAAGCGGCAGGGTCGGAACAGGAGAGCGCACGAGGGAGCTTCCAGGGGTAAACGCCTGGTATCTT
TATAGTCCTGTCGGGTTTCGCCACCTCTGACTTGAGCATCGATTTTTGTGATGCTCGTCAGGGGGGCGGA
GCCTATGGAAAAACGCCAGCAACGCAGAAAGGCCCACCCGAAGGTGAGCCAGGTGATTACATTTGGGCCC
TCATCAGAGGTTTTCACCGTCATCACCGAAACGCGCGAGGCAGCTGCGGTAAAGCTCATCAGCGTGGTCG
TGAAGCGATTCACAGATGTCTGCCTGTTCATCCGCGTCCAGCTCGTTGAGTTTCTCCAGAAGCGTTAATG
TCTGGCTTCTGATAAAGCGGGCCATGTTAAGGGCGGTTTTTTCCTGTTTGGTCACTTACCAATGCTTAAT
CAGTGAGGCACCTATCTCAGCGATCTGTCTATTTCGTTCATCCATAGTTGCCTGACTCCCCGTCGTGTAG
ATAACTACGATGCGGGAGGGCTTACCATCTGGCCCCAGTGCTGCAATGATACCGCGAGACCCACGCTCAC
CGGCTCCAGATTTATCAGCAATAAACCAGCCAGCCGGGAGGGCCGAGCGCAGAAGTGATCCTGCAACTTT
ATCCGCCTCCATCCAGTCTATTAATTGTTGCCGGGAAGCTAGAGTAAGTAGTTCGCCAGTTAATAGTTTG
CGCAACGTTGTTGCCATTGCTACAGGCATCGTGGTGTCACGCTCGTCGTTTGGTATGGCTTCATTCAGCT
CCGGTTCCCAACGATCAAGGCGAGTTACATGATCCCCCATGTTGTGCAAAAAAGCGGTTAGCTCCTTCGG
TCCTCCGATCGTTGCCAGAAGTAAGTTGGCCGCAGTGTTATCACTCATGGTTATGGCAGCACTGCATAAT
TCTCTTACTGTCATGCCATCCGTGAGATGCTTTTCTGTGACTGGTGAGTACTCAACCAAGTCATTCTGAG
AATAGTGTATGCGGCGACCGAGTTGCTCTTGCCCGGCGTCAATACGGGATAATACCGCGCCACATAGCAG
AACTTTAAAAGTGCTCATCATTGGAAAACGTTCTTCGGGGCGTAAACTCTCAAGGATCTTACCGCTGTTG
AGATCCAGTTCGATGTAACCCACTCGTGCACCCAACTGATCTTCAGCATCTTTTACTTTCACCAGCGTTT
CTGGGTGAGCAAAAACAGGAAGGCAAAATGCCGCAAAAAAGGGAATAAGGGCGACACGGAAATGTTGAAT
ACTCATTTTAGCTTCCTTAGCTCCTGAAAATCTCGATAACTCAAAAAATACGCCCGGTAGTGATCTTATT
TCATTATGGTGAAAGTTGGAACCTCTTACGTGCCGATCAAGTCAAAAGCCTCCGGTCGGAGGCTTTTGAC
TTTCTGCTATGGAGGTCAGGTATGATTTAAATGGTCAGTTAGA
Features (pLannotate 1.2.2; 13 found; start..end, strand, type, name):
     10..417     +  promoter       TEF1 promoter: S. cerevisiae TEF1; promoter for EF-1α
    431..793     +  CDS            NS7A_SARS2: Experimental evidence at protein level: Swiss-Prot protein existence level 1. Plays a role as antagonist of host tetherin (BST2), disrupting its antiviral effect. Acts by binding to BST2 thereby interfering with its glycosylation. May suppress small interfering RNA (siRNA). May bind to host ITGAL, thereby playing a role in attachment or modulation of leukocytes. From Severe acute respiratory syndrome coronavirus 2 (2019-nCoV) (SARS-CoV-2).
    822..994     +  terminator     CYC1 terminator (fragment): S. cerevisiae CYC1; transcription terminator for CYC1
   1030..1206    +  promoter       URA3 promoter (fragment): S. cerevisiae URA3
   1207..2010    +  CDS            URA3: orotidine-5'-phosphate decarboxylase, required for uracil biosynthesis; S. cerevisiae URA3; yeast auxotrophic marker, counterselectable with 5-fluoroorotic acid (5-FOA)
   2093..3075    -  rep_origin     2μ ori: yeast 2μ plasmid origin of replication
   3153..3182    +  terminator     T3Te terminator: phage T3 early transcription terminator
   3204..3791    +  rep_origin     ori: high-copy-number ColE1/pMB1/pBR322/pUC origin of replication
   3803..3830    -  terminator     T7Te terminator: phage T7 early transcription terminator
   3854..4045    -  CDS            rop: Rop protein, which maintains plasmids at low copy number; rop
   4046..4906    -  CDS            AmpR: β-lactamase; bla; confers resistance to ampicillin, carbenicillin, and related antibiotics
   4907..5009    -  promoter       cat promoter: promoter of the E. coli cat gene encoding chloramphenicol acetyltransferase
   5010..5041    -  terminator     tonB terminator: bidirectional E. coli tonB-P14 transcription terminator
