>Addgene plasmid #149154 | pGBW-m4046628 | addgene full sequence | sequence record 298251 | Ginkgo NGS Result
GCGGCCGCCCCACACACCATAGCTTCAAAATGTTTCTACTCCTTTTTTACTCTTCCAGATTTTCTCGGAC
TCCGCGCATCGCCGTACCACTTCAAAACACCCAAGCACAGCATACTAAATTTCCCCTCTTTCTTCCTCTA
GGGTGTCGTTAATTACCCGTACTAAAGGTTTGGAAAAGAAAAAAGAGACCGCCTCGTTTCTTTTTCTTCG
TCGAAAAAGGCAATAAAANNNNNNNNNNCGTTTCTTTTTCTTGAAAATTTTTTTTTTTGATTTTTTTCTC
TTTCGATGACCTCCCATTGATATTTAAGTTAATAAACGGTCTTCAATTTCTCAAGTTTCAGTTTCATTTT
TCTTGTTCTATTACAACTTTTTTTACTTCTTGCTCATTAGAAAGAAAGCATAGCAATCTAATCTAAGTTT
TAATTACAAAATGAAAATTATTCTTTTCTTGGCACTGATAACACTCGCTACTTGTGAGCTTTATCACTAC
CAAGAGTGTGTTAGAGGTACAACAGTACTTTTAAAAGAACCTTGCTCTTCTGGAACATACGAGGGCAATT
CACCATTTCATCCTCTAGCTGATAACAAATTTGCACTGACTTGCTTTAGCACTCAATTTGCTTTTGCTTG
TCCTGACGGCGTAAAACACGTCTATCAGTTACGTGCCAGATCAGTTTCACCTAAACTGTTCATCAGACAA
GAGGAAGTTCAAGAACTTTACTCTCCAATTTTTCTTATTGTTGCGGCAATAGTGTTTATAACACTTTGCT
TCACACTCAAAAGAAAGACAGAATAAACAGGCCCCTTTTCCTTTGTCGATATCATGTAATTAGTTATGTC
ACGCTTACATTCACGCCCTCCTCCCACATCCGCTCTAACCGAAAAGGAAGGAGTTAGACAACCTGAAGTC
TAGGTCCCTATTTATTTTTTTTAATAGTTATGTTAGTATTAAGAACGTTATTTATATTTCAAATTTTTCT
TTTTTTTCTGTACAAAGCGGCCGCCGAACCACTAGTGCACTGCAGTACACGGTTTCCTTGAAATTTTTTT
GATTCGGTAATCTCCGAACAGAAGGAAGAACGAAGGAAGGAGCACAGACTTAGATTGGTATATATACGCA
TATGTAGTGTTGAAGAAACATGAAATTGCCCAGTATTCTTAACCCAACTGCACAGAACAAAAACGTGCAG
GAAACGAAGATAAATCATGTCGAAAGCTACATATAAGGAACGTGCTGCTACTCATCCTAGTCCTGTTGCT
GCCAAGCTATTTAATATCATGCACGAAAAGCAAACAAACTTGTGTGCTTCATTGGATGTTCGTACCACCA
AGGAATTACTGGAGTTAGTTGAAGCATTAGGTCCCAAAATTTGTTTACTAAAAACACATGTGGATATCTT
GACTGATTTTTCCATGGAGGGCACAGTTAAGCCGCTAAAGGCATTATCCGCCAAGTACAATTTTTTACTC
TTCGAGGACAGAAAATTTGCTGACATTGGTAATACAGTCAAATTGCAGTACTCTGCGGGTGTATACAGAA
TAGCAGAATGGGCAGACATTACGAATGCACACGGTGTGGTGGGCCCAGGTATTGTTAGCGGTTTGAAGCA
GGCGGCAGAAGAAGTAACAAAGGAACCTAGAGGCCTTTTGATGTTAGCAGAATTGTCATGCAAGGGCTCC
CTATCTACTGGAGAATATACTAAGGGTACTGTTGACATTGCGAAGAGCGACAAAGATTTTGTTATCGGCT
TTATTGCTCAAAGAGACATGGGTGGAAGAGATGAAGGTTACGATTGGTTGATTATGACACCCGGTGTGGG
TTTAGATGACAAGGGAGATGCATTGGGTCAACAGTATAGAACCGTGGATGATGTGGTTTCTACAGGATCT
GACATTATTATTGTTGGAAGAGGACTATTTGCAAAGGGAAGGGATGCTAAGGTAGAGGGTGAACGTTACA
GAAAAGCAGGCTGGGAAGCATATTTGAGAAGATGCGGCCAGCAAAACTAAAAAACTGTATTATAAGTAAA
TGCATGTATACTAAACTCACAAATTAGAGCTTCAATTTAATTATATCAGTTATTACCCGAGTAACGAAGC
ATCTGTGCTTCATTTTGTAGAACAAAAATGCAACGCGAGAGCGCTAATTTTTCAAACAAAGAATCTGAGC
TGCATTTTTACAGAACAGAAATGCAACGCGAAAGCGCTATTTTACCAACGAAGAATCTGTGCTTCATTTT
TGTAAAACAAAAATGCAACGCGAGAGCGCTAATTTTTCAAACAAAGAATCTGAGCTGCATTTTTACAGAA
CAGAAATGCAACGCGAGAGCGCTATTTTACCAACAAAGAATCTATACTTCTTTTTTGTTCTACAAAAATG
CATCCCGAGAGCGCTATTTTTCTAACAAAGCATCTTAGATTACTTTTTTTCTCCTTTGTGCGCTCTATAA
TGCAGTCTCTTGATAACTTTTTGCACTGTAGGTCCGTTAAGGTTAGAAGAAGGCTACTTTGGTGTCTATT
TTCTCTTCCATAAAAAAAGCCTGACTCCACTTCCCGCGTTTACTGATTACTAGCGAAGCTGCGGGTGCAT
TTTTTCAAGATAAAGGCATCCCCGATTATATTCTATACCGATGTGGATTGCGCATACTTTGTGAACAGAA
AGTGATAGCGTTGATGATTCTTCATTGGTCAGAAAATTATGAACGGTTTCTTCTATTTTGTCTCTATATA
CTACGTATAGGAAATGTTTACATTTTCGTATTGTTTTCGATTCACTCTATGAATAGTTCTTACTACAATT
TTTTTGTCTAAAGAGTAATACTAGAGATAAACATAAAAAATGTAGAGGTCGAGTTTAGATGCAAGTTCAA
GGAGCGAAAGGTGGATGGGTAGGTTATATAGGGATATAGCACAGAGATATATAGCAAAGAGATACTTTTG
AGCAATGTTTGTGGAAGCGGTATTCGCAATATTTTAGTAGCTCGTTACAGTCCGGTGCGTTTTTGGTTTT
TTGAAAGTGCGTCATCAGAGCGCTTTTGGTTTTCAAAAGCGCTCTGAAGTTCCTATACTTTCTAGCTAGA
GAATAGGAACTTCCCGAGCGGCCGCGTGTTACAAGCTTGACTCCAGCGTAACTGGACTGCAATCAACTCA
CTGGCTCACCTTCACGGGTGGGCCTTTCTTCGGTAGAAAATCAAAGGATCTTCTTGAGATCCTTTTTTTC
TGCGCGTAATCTGCTGCTTGCAAACAAAAAAACCACCGCTACCAGCGGTGGTTTGTTTGCCGGATCAAGA
GCTACCAACTCTTTTTCCGAGGTAACTGGCTTCAGCAGAGCGCAGATACCAAATACTGTTCTTCTAGTGT
AGCCGTAGTTAGGCCACCACTTCAAGAACTCTGTAGCACCGCCTACATACCTCGCTCTGCTAATCCTGTT
ACCAGTGGCTGCTGCCAGTGGCGATAAGTCGTGTCTTACCGGGTTGGACTCAAGACGATAGTTACCGGAT
AAGGCGCAGCGGTCGGGCTGAACGGGGGGTTCGTGCACACAGCCCAGCTTGGAGCGAACGACCTACACCG
AACTGAGATACCTACAGCGTGAGCTATGAGAAAGCGCCACGCTTCCCGAAGGGAGAAAGGCGGACAGGTA
TCCGGTAAGCGGCAGGGTCGGAACAGGAGAGCGCACGAGGGAGCTTCCAGGGGTAAACGCCTGGTATCTT
TATAGTCCTGTCGGGTTTCGCCACCTCTGACTTGAGCATCGATTTTTGTGATGCTCGTCAGGGGGGCGGA
GCCTATGGAAAAACGCCAGCAACGCAGAAAGGCCCACCCGAAGGTGAGCCAGGTGATTACATTTGGGCCC
TCATCAGAGGTTTTCACCGTCATCACCGAAACGCGCGAGGCAGCTGCGGTAAAGCTCATCAGCGTGGTCG
TGAAGCGATTCACAGATGTCTGCCTGTTCATCCGCGTCCAGCTCGTTGAGTTTCTCCAGAAGCGTTAATG
TCTGGCTTCTGATAAAGCGGGCCATGTTAAGGGCGGTTTTTTCCTGTTTGGTCACTTACCAATGCTTAAT
CAGTGAGGCACCTATCTCAGCGATCTGTCTATTTCGTTCATCCATAGTTGCCTGACTCCCCGTCGTGTAG
ATAACTACGATGCGGGAGGGCTTACCATCTGGCCCCAGTGCTGCAATGATACCGCGAGACCCACGCTCAC
CGGCTCCAGATTTATCAGCAATAAACCAGCCAGCCGGGAGGGCCGAGCGCAGAAGTGATCCTGCAACTTT
ATCCGCCTCCATCCAGTCTATTAATTGTTGCCGGGAAGCTAGAGTAAGTAGTTCGCCAGTTAATAGTTTG
CGCAACGTTGTTGCCATTGCTACAGGCATCGTGGTGTCACGCTCGTCGTTTGGTATGGCTTCATTCAGCT
CCGGTTCCCAACGATCAAGGCGAGTTACATGATCCCCCATGTTGTGCAAAAAAGCGGTTAGCTCCTTCGG
TCCTCCGATCGTTGCCAGAAGTAAGTTGGCCGCAGTGTTATCACTCATGGTTATGGCAGCACTGCATAAT
TCTCTTACTGTCATGCCATCCGTGAGATGCTTTTCTGTGACTGGTGAGTACTCAACCAAGTCATTCTGAG
AATAGTGTATGCGGCGACCGAGTTGCTCTTGCCCGGCGTCAATACGGGATAATACCGCGCCACATAGCAG
AACTTTAAAAGTGCTCATCATTGGAAAACGTTCTTCGGGGCGTAAACTCTCAAGGATCTTACCGCTGTTG
AGATCCAGTTCGATGTAACCCACTCGTGCACCCAACTGATCTTCAGCATCTTTTACTTTCACCAGCGTTT
CTGGGTGAGCAAAAACAGGAAGGCAAAATGCCGCAAAAAAGGGAATAAGGGCGACACGGAAATGTTGAAT
ACTCATTTTAGCTTCCTTAGCTCCTGAAAATCTCGATAACTCAAAAAATACGCCCGGTAGTGATCTTATT
TCATTATGGTGAAAGTTGGAACCTCTTACGTGCCGATCAAGTCAAAAGCCTCCGGTCGGAGGCTTTTGAC
TTTCTGCTATGGAGGTCAGGTATGATTTAAATGGTCAGTTAGA
Features (pLannotate 1.2.2; 13 found; start..end, strand, type, name):
     10..417     +  promoter       TEF1 promoter: S. cerevisiae TEF1; promoter for EF-1α
    431..793     +  CDS            NS7A_SARS2: Experimental evidence at protein level: Swiss-Prot protein existence level 1. Plays a role as antagonist of host tetherin (BST2), disrupting its antiviral effect. Acts by binding to BST2 thereby interfering with its glycosylation. May suppress small interfering RNA (siRNA). May bind to host ITGAL, thereby playing a role in attachment or modulation of leukocytes. From Severe acute respiratory syndrome coronavirus 2 (2019-nCoV) (SARS-CoV-2).
    822..994     +  terminator     CYC1 terminator (fragment): S. cerevisiae CYC1; transcription terminator for CYC1
   1030..1206    +  promoter       URA3 promoter (fragment): S. cerevisiae URA3
   1207..2010    +  CDS            URA3: orotidine-5'-phosphate decarboxylase, required for uracil biosynthesis; S. cerevisiae URA3; yeast auxotrophic marker, counterselectable with 5-fluoroorotic acid (5-FOA)
   2093..3075    -  rep_origin     2μ ori: yeast 2μ plasmid origin of replication
   3153..3182    +  terminator     T3Te terminator: phage T3 early transcription terminator
   3204..3791    +  rep_origin     ori: high-copy-number ColE1/pMB1/pBR322/pUC origin of replication
   3803..3830    -  terminator     T7Te terminator: phage T7 early transcription terminator
   3854..4045    -  CDS            rop: Rop protein, which maintains plasmids at low copy number; rop
   4046..4906    -  CDS            AmpR: β-lactamase; bla; confers resistance to ampicillin, carbenicillin, and related antibiotics
   4907..5009    -  promoter       cat promoter: promoter of the E. coli cat gene encoding chloramphenicol acetyltransferase
   5010..5041    -  terminator     tonB terminator: bidirectional E. coli tonB-P14 transcription terminator
