[The description below was written by a language model from this plasmid's Addgene catalogue record and pLannotate feature annotations shown in this document.]
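Description:
pGBW-m4046628 is an episomal yeast expression plasmid for producing the wild-type SARS-CoV-2 ORF7a accessory protein in Saccharomyces cerevisiae. It is a shuttle vector. In E. coli it replicates from a ColE1/pUC-type origin, catalogued as high copy, and is selected with ampicillin through a β-lactamase gene that the annotation places downstream of a cat promoter. In yeast it is maintained by the 2μ origin, which typically supports multicopy episomal replication. There it is selected by URA3, which complements uracil auxotrophy and can be counterselected with 5-fluoroorotic acid. The bacterial module is insulated by short phage T3 and T7 early terminators and a tonB terminator. A rop annotation also appears directly adjacent to AmpR, although the record lists the plasmid as high copy.

The expression cassette consists of the constitutive S. cerevisiae TEF1 promoter (the EF-1α gene promoter), the ORF7a coding sequence and a CYC1 terminator fragment. No epitope tags, fusion partners or reporters are annotated, so the protein appears to be expressed in untagged form. The insert was made by gene synthesis. The listing of budding yeast alongside the virus as species may reflect the expression host or codon usage, but the record does not say so explicitly. ORF7a is described in the annotation as an antagonist of host tetherin (BST2) that interferes with its glycosylation, with possible roles in siRNA suppression and leukocyte interaction.

The plasmid is suited to constitutive expression of this viral protein in ura3 yeast strains, though the record names no specific application beyond yeast expression. The depositor notes that the sequencing used for quality control may not cover the entire plasmid.
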