Addgene plasmid #149154: pGBW-m4046628
Purpose: Yeast Expression plasmid for SARS-CoV-2 ORF7a protein
Depositing lab: Ginkgo Bioworks & Benjie Chen. Depositing organization: Ginkgo Bioworks.
Backbone
  Vector backbone: AmpR; 2u URA3
  Backbone size w/o insert (bp): 4078
  Vector type: Yeast Expression
  Selectable markers: URA3
Growth in bacteria
  Bacterial resistance: Ampicillin, 100 μg/mL
  Growth temperature: 37°C
  Growth strain: DH5alpha
  Copy number: High Copy
Gene/Insert
  Gene/Insert name: SARS-CoV-2 ORF7a protein
  Species: S. cerevisiae (budding yeast); Severe acute respiratory syndrome coronavirus 2
  Insert size (bp): 359
  Mutation: wt
  Entrez Gene: ORF7a (a.k.a. GU280_gp07)
  Promoter: pTEF1
  Cloning method: Unknown
Resource information
  A portion of this plasmid was derived from a plasmid made by: GinkgoBioworks
Depositor comments: NCBI Reference Sequence: YP_009724395.1. Created by gene synthesis with Not1 site. NGS used for QC was performed by Ginkgo and may not fully cover the entire plasmid.
How to cite: pGBW-m4046628 was a gift from Ginkgo Bioworks & Benjie Chen (Addgene plasmid # 149154 ; http://n2t.net/addgene:149154 ; RRID:Addgene_149154)
